Addgene plasmid #65167: pYTK060
Purpose: Encodes 6XHis_3XFlag as a Type 4a part to be used in the Dueber YTK system
Depositing lab: John Dueber. Depositing organization: University of California, Berkeley. Publication: A Highly Characterized Yeast Toolkit for Modular, Multipart Assembly. Lee ME, DeLoache WC, Cervantes B, Dueber JE. ACS Synth Biol. 2015 Apr 14. 10.1021/sb500366v PubMed 25871405.
Backbone
  Vector backbone: pYTK001
  Vector type: Bacterial Expression
Growth in bacteria
  Bacterial resistance: Chloramphenicol, 25 μg/mL
  Growth temperature: 37°C
  Growth strain: DH10B
  Copy number: High Copy
Gene/Insert
  Gene/Insert name: 6XHis_3XFlag
  Species: Synthetic
  Cloning method: Restriction Enzyme; 5′ cloning site BsmBI (destroyed during cloning); 3′ cloning site BsmBI (destroyed during cloning)
Terms and licenses: Academic/Nonprofit Terms; Industry Terms: Not Available to Industry
Depositor comments: Type 4a parts are used for C-terminal coding sequences. This plasmid encodes for a C-terminal protein purification tag. For more information, please visit the supplemental information in PMID:25871405.
How to cite: pYTK060 was a gift from John Dueber (Addgene plasmid # 65167 ; http://n2t.net/addgene:65167 ; RRID:Addgene_65167)
