[The description below was written by a language model from this plasmid's Addgene catalogue record and pLannotate feature annotations shown in this document.]
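Description:
pYTK060 is a small (about 1.8 kb) part-storage plasmid from the Yeast Toolkit (YTK) modular cloning system, built on the pYTK001 part entry backbone. It is catalogued as a bacterial vector and is maintained in E. coli at high copy number through a ColE1/pUC-type origin of replication. Selection is by chloramphenicol, conferred by the cat (chloramphenicol acetyltransferase) gene under its native promoter, and a lambda t0 terminator lies downstream of cat. The plasmid carries no yeast origin, yeast marker, or promoter driving the insert. It therefore serves as a donor of a standardized DNA part rather than as an expression construct in its own right.

The payload is a short synthetic coding segment, 6XHis_3XFlag, designated a Type 4a part, the toolkit position reserved for C-terminal coding sequences. It was cloned into the entry vector with BsmBI, and both sites were destroyed in the process. The automated annotation picks up two fragments of a 3xFLAG epitope. It also reports a short match to the capTEV composite tag, which most likely reflects the 6xHis stretch rather than a genuine biotinylation or TEV-cleavage element. In this annotation the FLAG fragments precede the His-like match, although the part name lists the His tag first.

In use, the part is combined with other toolkit parts (promoter, coding sequence, terminator and so on) in a multipart hierarchical assembly. The gene of interest then acquires a C-terminal tandem tag for affinity purification through the His residues and for immunodetection or immunoprecipitation through the FLAG epitopes.
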