Features (pLannotate 1.2.2; 7 found; start..end, strand, type, name):
     20..54      +  CDS            3xFLAG (fragment): three tandem FLAG® epitope tags
     65..81      +  CDS            3xFLAG (fragment): three tandem FLAG® epitope tags
     89..105     +  CDS            capTEV™ (fragment): composite tag for in vivo biotinylation, TEV protease cleavage, and 6xHis tagging
    133..167     -  terminator     lambda t0 terminator: minimal transcription terminator from phage lambda (Scholtissek and Grosse, 1987)
    241..897     -  CDS            cat: CAT_ECOLX - Experimental evidence at protein level: Swiss-Prot protein existence level 1. This enzyme is an effector of chloramphenicol resistance in bacteria. From Escherichia coli. This protein is used as a marker in many commonly used cloning vectors, such as pACYC184.
    898..995     -  promoter       cat promoter: promoter of the E. coli cat gene encoding chloramphenicol acetyltransferase
   1079..1667    +  rep_origin     ori: high-copy-number ColE1/pMB1/pBR322/pUC origin of replication
>Addgene plasmid #65167 | pYTK060 | depositor full sequence | sequence record 110220 | Full Sequence
TCGGTCTCAATCCGATTACAAGGACGATGATGATAAGGACTACAAAGATGATGATGACAAAGATTATAAG
GACGATGATGATAAAGGTCATCATCATCATCATCACTAACTCGAGTGGCTGAGACCAGACCAATAAAAAA
CGCCCGGCGGCAACCGAGCGTTCTGAACAAATCCAGATGGAGTTCTGAGGTCATTACTGGATCTATCAAC
AGGAGTCCAAGCGAGCTCGATATCAAATTACGCCCCGCCCTGCCACTCATCGCAGTACTGTTGTAATTCA
TTAAGCATTCTGCCGACATGGAAGCCATCACAAACGGCATGATGAACCTGAATCGCCAGCGGCATCAGCA
CCTTGTCGCCTTGCGTATAATATTTGCCCATGGTGAAAACGGGGGCGAAGAAGTTGTCCATATTGGCCAC
GTTTAAATCAAAACTGGTGAAACTCACCCAGGGATTGGCTGAAACGAAAAACATATTCTCAATAAACCCT
TTAGGGAAATAGGCCAGGTTTTCACCGTAACACGCCACATCTTGCGAATATATGTGTAGAAACTGCCGGA
AATCGTCGTGGTATTCACTCCAGAGCGATGAAAACGTTTCAGTTTGCTCATGGAAAACGGTGTAACAAGG
GTGAACACTATCCCATATCACCAGCTCACCGTCTTTCATTGCCATACGAAATTCCGGATGAGCATTCATC
AGGCGGGCAAGAATGTGAATAAAGGCCGGATAAAACTTGTGCTTATTTTTCTTTACGGTCTTTAAAAAGG
CCGTAATATCCAGCTGAACGGTCTGGTTATAGGTACATTGAGCAACTGACTGAAATGCCTCAAAATGTTC
TTTACGATGCCATTGGGATATATCAACGGTGGTATATCCAGTGATTTTTTTCTCCATTTTAGCTTCCTTA
GCTCCTGAAAATCTCGATAACTCAAAAAATACGCCCGGTAGTGATCTTATTTCATTATGGTGAAAGTTGG
AACCTCTTACGTGCCCGATCAATCATGACCAAAATCCCTTAACGTGAGTTTTCGTTCCACTGAGCGTCAG
ACCCCGTAGAAAAGATCAAAGGATCTTCTTGAGATCCTTTTTTTCTGCGCGTAATCTGCTGCTTGCAAAC
AAAAAAACCACCGCTACCAGCGGTGGTTTGTTTGCCGGATCAAGAGCTACCAACTCTTTTTCCGAAGGTA
ACTGGCTTCAGCAGAGCGCAGATACCAAATACTGTTCTTCTAGTGTAGCCGTAGTTAGGCCACCACTTCA
AGAACTCTGTAGCACCGCCTACATACCTCGCTCTGCTAATCCTGTTACCAGTGGCTGCTGCCAGTGGCGA
TAAGTCGTGTCTTACCGGGTTGGACTCAAGACGATAGTTACCGGATAAGGCGCAGCGGTCGGGCTGAACG
GGGGGTTCGTGCACACAGCCCAGCTTGGAGCGAACGACCTACACCGAACTGAGATACCTACAGCGTGAGC
TATGAGAAAGCGCCACGCTTCCCGAAGGGAGAAAGGCGGACAGGTATCCGGTAAGCGGCAGGGTCGGAAC
AGGAGAGCGCACGAGGGAGCTTCCAGGGGGAAACGCCTGGTATCTTTATAGTCCTGTCGGGTTTCGCCAC
CTCTGACTTGAGCGTCGATTTTTGTGATGCTCGTCAGGGGGGCGGAGCCTATGGAAAAACGCCAGCAACG
CGGCCTTTTTACGGTTCCTGGCCTTTTGCTGGCCTTTTGCTCACATGTTCTTTCCTGCGTTATCCCCTGA
TTCTGTGGATAACCGTAG
