>Addgene plasmid #65167 | pYTK060 | addgene partial sequence | sequence record 112718 | CAT-F 5'-GTTTGTGATGGCTTCCATGTC-3'
TGAGTGGCAGGGCGGGGCGTAATTTGATATCGAGCTCGCTTGGACTCCTGTTGATAGATCCAGTAATGAC
CTCAGAACTCCATCTGGATTTGTTCAGAACGCTCGGTTGCCGCCGGGCGTTTTTTATTGGTCTGGTCTCA
GCCACTCGAGTTAGTGATGATGATGATGATGACCTTTATCATCATCGTCCTTATAATCTTTGTCATCATC
ATCTTTGTAGTCCTTATCATCATCGTCCTTGTAATCGGATTGAGACCGACTACGGTTATCCACAGAATCA
GGGGATAACGCAGGAAAGAACATGTGAGCAAAAGGCCAGCAAAAGGCCAGGAACCGTAAAAAGGCCGCGT
TGCTGGCGTTTTTCCATAGGCTCCGCCCCCCTGACGAGCATCACAAAAATCGACGCTCAAGTCAGAGGTG
GCGAAACCCGACAGGACTATAAAGATACCAGGCGTTTCCCCCTGGAAGCTCCCTCGTGCGCTCTCCTGTT
CCGACCCTGCCGCTTACCGGATACCTGTCCGCCTTTCTCCCTTCGGGAAGCGTGGCGCTTTCTCATAGCT
CACGCTGTAGGTATCTCAGTTCGGTGTAGGTCGTTCGCTCCAAGCTGGGCTGTGTGCACGAACCCCCCGT
TCAGCCCGACCGCTGCGCCTTATCCGGTAACTATCGTCTTGAGTCCAACCCGGTAAGACACGACTTATCG
CCACTGGCAGCAGCCACTGGTAACAGGATTAGCAGAGCGAGGTATGTAGGCGGTGCTACAGAGTTCTTGA
AGTGGTGGCCTAACTACGGCTACACTAGAAGAACAGTATTTGGTATCTGCGCTCTGCTGAAGCCAG
