>Addgene plasmid #65167 | pYTK060 | addgene partial sequence | sequence record 218295 | pRS414-R 5'-CACCTCTGACTTGAGCGTCG-3'
GCCAGCAACGCGGCCTTTTTACGGTTCCTGGCCTTTTGCTGGCCTTTTGCTCACATGTTCTTTCCTGCGT
TATCCCCTGATTCTGTGGATAACCGTAGTCGGTCTCAATCCGATTACAAGGACGATGATGATAAGGACTA
CAAAGATGATGATGACAAAGATTATAAGGACGATGATGATAAAGGTCATCATCATCATCATCACTAACTC
GAGTGGCTGAGACCAGACCAATAAAAAACGCCCGGCGGCAACCGAGCGTTCTGAACAAATCCAGATGGAG
TTCTGAGGTCATTACTGGATCTATCAACAGGAGTCCAAGCGAGCTCGATATCAAATTACGCCCCGCCCTG
CCACTCATCGCAGTACTGTTGTAATTCATTAAGCATTCTGCCGACATGGAAGCCATCACAAACGGCATGA
TGAACCTGAATCGCCAGCGGCATCAGCACCTTGTCGCCTTGCGTATAATATTTGCCCATGGTGAAAACGG
GGGCGAAGAAGTTGTCCATATTGGCCACGTTTAAATCAAAACTGGTGAAACTCACCCAGGGATTGGCTGA
AACGAAAAACATATTCTCAATAAACCCTTTAGGGAAATAGGCCAGGTTTTCACCGTAACACGCCACATCT
TGCGAATATATGTGTAGAAACTGCCGGAAATCGTCGTGGTATTCACTCCAGAGCGATGAAAACGTTTCAG
TTTGCTCATGGAAAACGGTGTAACAAGGGTGAACACTATCCCATATCACCAGCTCACCGTCTTTCATTGC
CATACGAAATTCCGGATGAGCATTCATCAGGCGGGCAAGAATGTGAAT
